>Addgene plasmid #80355 | pCFJ150-ets4 | addgene full sequence | sequence record 162398 | Addgene next-generation full plasmid sequencing result
GCCTGTAGCAATGGCAACAACGTTGCGCAAACTATTAACTGGCGAACTACTTACTCTAGCTTCCCGGCAA
CAATTAATAGACTGGATGGAGGCGGATAAAGTTGCAGGACCACTTCTGCGCTCGGCCCTTCCGGCTGGCT
GGTTTATTGCTGATAAATCTGGAGCCGGTGAGCGTGGGTCTCGCGGTATCATTGCAGCACTGGGGTCAGA
TGGTAAGCCCTCCCGTATCGTAGTTATCTACACGACGGGGAGTCAGGCAACTATGGATGAACGAAATAGA
CAGATCGCTGAGATAGGTGCCTCACTGATTAAGCATTGGTAACTGTCAGACCAAGTTTACTCATATATAC
TTTAGATTGATTTAAAACTTCATTTTTAATTTAAAAGGATCTAGGTGAAGATCCTTTTTGATAATCTCAT
GACCAAAATCCCTTAACGTGAGTTTTCGTTCCACTGAGCGTCAGACCCCGTAGAAAAGATCAAAGGATCT
TCTTGAGATCCTTTTTTTCTGCGCGTAATCTGCTGCTTGCAAACAAAAAAACCACCGCTACCAGCGGTGG
TTTGTTTGCCGGATCAAGAGCTACCAACTCTTTTTCCGAAGGTAACTGGCTTCAGCAGAGCGCAGATACC
AAATACTGTTCTTCTAGTGTAGCCGTAGTTAGGCCACCACTTCAAGAACTCTGTAGCACCGCCTACATAC
CTCGCTCTGCTAATCCTGTTACCAGTGGCTGCTGCCAGTGGCGATAAGTCGTGTCTTACCGGGTTGGACT
CAAGACGATAGTTACCGGATAAGGCGCAGCGGTCGGGCTGAACGGGGGGTTCGTGCACACAGCCCAGCTT
GGAGCGAACGACCTACACCGAACTGAGATACCTACAGCGTGAGCTATGAGAAAGCGCCACGCTTCCCGAA
GGGAGAAAGGCGGACAGGTATCCGGTAAGCGGCAGGGTCGGAACAGGAGAGCGCACGAGGGAGCTTCCAG
GGGGAAACGCCTGGTATCTTTATAGTCCTGTCGGGTTTCGCCACCTCTGACTTGAGCGTCGATTTTTGTG
ATGCTCGTCAGGGGGGCGGAGCCTATGGAAAAACGCCAGCAACGCGGCCTTTTTACGGTTCCTGGTCTTT
TGCTGGCCTTTTGCTCACATGTTCTTTCCTGCGTTATCCCCTGATTCTGTGGATAACCGTATTACCGCCT
TTGAGTGAGCTGATACCAGCGGATAACAATTTCACAGGGCCCTGTCGGATTATGGGCTCTTCTTTTATCC
TCTACTTTCTTTCTAGAAAATGCAAATGTTGAGTCAGAAATTGCTGAATGGAGTACAACTGCAATGGGTT
TAGCTTATGTTTCTGGAACAATTACTGGTGGAATTGTGATTGAAAAGTAAGGTTATATTTCATTTCAATA
AATGTTACCACAGTATAACAAAAACAAGTTACATTGTTCAGAGTATGTCTGAATGTATTATTATTATTGT
ATTTGTGCATCAGTACTGTAGTTGTACTGAAGAAGGGTTTAAAATAATCTCAACGTTTTTAAGACGAGTT
AGTGAGAATACGGTCGCAGTTAGGATGTTTGGACATAGTTTTATTAGATAATCGTGAACTAACTCACTAT
AAAAACCCGCTAACTCATTGAATAAGATAGTTTTAAACGTTCAAAATTTGAAGACAAAATTGTATGAATA
AGTTTACAGAGTTGGTCGACGCAAGCTTCTCCTTCTCTTCACATTTCTCAATAATTTAGCTCTAATTGCA
TTCGTATTCTTCGCAAAAATACGTATTCTGATTGACCCGATGAAATACGGATGCCTAGTTGCATTGATCA
TCTACGGTTATACTTATGGGTGAGGTTTTTCAAATATATTTTGATTTAATCGAATAATGAAATTTCAGAA
CTGGAGTTGGTCCAATTTCGTGGTTTATATCCTCTGAACTGGTACCTCAAAAACATCGTAGTATTGCTCA
ATCTGTGGCATATTCAATGAATACTGTAATGGTGGTTATCAGTACATTTACAGTATTACCTCTATATTCC
GTTATTGGTAGTTATGCTTTCCTTATTCTATATTCAATTCCTTCATTTATAAGTATGCTTATATTATTTC
GCTACTTACCGGAAACCAAAGGACGAGAGATTCATGATATTGTGAATGAACTTAAAAAAAAATGAAAACC
TTTGAAAACGTTCATACGGCCGAAATTTTACTTGATCGAGCCAATTGAACTTTTGTTAAGACTTACAGAA
AAGTGAGAGATTTTGTTACAAAAAAGTGAGAAAAAAGCGAAAATGAACAGGAAAAAGAAGAAAAATACAC
CCGAAGTATCATATAAAAATTAAAAAGATTGTTTGACCTGGCGGAACTTTTTTGCAAAAACTCTGAATAT
CCATGGCACATGCTTCGTGCAAAACAGGATCCAAATGAATATCAACAAGAGATTCTTGAAGACGACGAGC
CACTTGCTCAGAGCATTGCTTATCTCGAATGAGACCCTTGTTAAAATCATTTTTCAAACATTATATGACA
TTGTCGAAATGTCCTCCTGATTCCATGATGGTAGCAAACTCACTTCGTCTTTGAGCCAATTTATCCAAGT
CCTTGTAAAAAGTATTCGAAAATTGTTAACGGATAAAATGTTTATTATAATATCAAAAACAATTTGTCAG
TTGACCACTTTTTGATATATTTGACAGAAACCGGGATGAATTGGCTCAAAGTTAGGGCGCCCTTCTATTA
CAGGGTTTCTGATAACAAACCGGTTATTAACTCCCAACAAGGGATGATTTCAATTCATCATGCTCAAATT
GACCCAAATTAAGTTACATGACAAATTCATCGCCCTTTTCAACTCTTCTTGGCTCATCATCTGTTATTCT
GTTCCTATTCTGTCTGCACCCTATACCCCTTTGCATACTCTCTCGTCATTCCTTTCTTGGATAGTGTCTT
CTTCTCCCCAGCTCTGCTACTTCTATGACTTGCGCCCGCTGCTTTTCCGCTCGTTCCTCTCCTCTCTGAC
GTCTTCTTCTGCTTCTTTTCTCCTTCCTTTTTCCCTTCTCAATCTTCCTCTTTTTCCCATTTCTGTCAAT
CATTCGAAGAAGAAGAAGAAGAAGACCCTCATTCATTTCATTTTTTTTTCTGTCGGTGTGTGCTGCTCGG
TTAAGAGTGAGCTCTCTATTCCACGTCTTCTTCTTTTTCTTCTTCGATTCGAATCAATCACTCCACCAAA
ACGCATTCGTTTTTGGGATTCACCCCGCGGTTCGCAATAGGTTTCTTTTTCAAATTATTAGCGTTATAAA
TAGAAAAATGGTGGAGTTTCAATAAAAATGATAATTTACAAAGTGTATTTTGATTACATGTACTCAAAAA
GGTTGAAATTTTTCATACCAGTTTTCCGGAAATCCATCTGATATCATTATCGTATTTTTCTTTTTAAAAA
TGTTTTCAAAAAAAAACAAAATATAGCTGGTTATTTGGCACCCTCTAATTACCATTTTCCTGTCACACCA
CACTCTTTTCCTTCTTCCACTTCTTTCCGTTTTCAGCCGCTTCCAACCAAACCGATATGAAAGCCGAGCA
ACAACGATCGATTCCACCCGGCTCGGCGACCTTCCCGTCGCAGGTGAGACTCAGAAAACTAGAGAAACCG
CTCAACTAACTCTTGATATCCGATTTCATTCTTTTCTCTTTTCTTTTTGTTGAACTTTTCCATATTTCCA
GATGCCACGGCCACCACCAAGCACCGAACAAGGAATCACAACGGAATCGGAGCTTGCGAAGAAAGCTCAA
ATCACTCCGAACGACGTTTTAGCACTTCCGGGAATCACTCAAGGTATCTTGCTCCCTTTGGATTTCAGTT
TAAAACATAAATTTAGGATTCTTATGCTCCCCATCTGCGAACATCTATAACATCGAGTTCACCAAGTTCC
AAATCCGTGATCTGGACACTGAGCAAGTGCTTTTCGAGATCGCCAAACCGGAGAACGATCAGGAGAATGA
TGAGTCGCCACAGGAGTCGGCAAGATACGTGCGTTATAGATTTGCTCCAAACTTTTTGAAACTCAAAACG
GTCGGAGCAACTGTGGAATTCAAAGTAGGAGACATCCCAATCCATCATTTCCGAATGATCGAACGTCACT
TCTTCAAAGATCGCCTTCTGAAGTGTTTTGACTTTGAATTCGGATTCTGTATTCCGAATTCACGAAACAA
CTGTGAACATATCTATGAGTTCCCTCAACTCTCTCAACAACTCAGTGAGTCATTATTCTAAAAAGTACAA
TTCAAAAGACTAATCTCTTTTTCAGTGGACGACATGATCAACAATCCAAACGAGACTCGTTCTGACAGCT
TCTATTTCGTCGATAACAAACTCGTCATGCACAACAAAGCCGACTACTCATATGATGCATAAATATTTAA
TACAAAAATGTTCTGGATAATTATTCTGTCGAATAGAAAAAAAACTCCAAATGTGATTAAATTCCAATAA
TTCCTGTCTAGTTTGTTCCTTCCCCTTCCCCTTCTCATGTTCAATGCATTCCTAAGCTTTTCAGTTCCCC
CCTTGTTTCTATATTTTTTCGCTGTCCTGTCACACTCGCTAAAAACACTAATCACACGGAAATCTGTTTT
CAATAAAAACTCCAACTTTAACTCATTTTCAATTTCAACTGAAAGATTTTTTCATTAGAGAATGTCTAGA
ACTAGGCCCGGGCTACGTAATACGACTCACTTAAGGCCTTGACTAGAGGGTACCAGAGCTCACCTAGGCA
GGAACAGCTATGACCATGATTACGCCAAGCTATCAACTTTGTATAGAAAAGTTGATATCAGTTTTTAAAA
AATTAAACCATAAAACAAATAATATAACCCAATTTTTACATCAAACCACAAGAAAAAAATACATTTGGGC
CCACGGATAAAGAAATTAAAAAAATACATTTTTTAAAGGCGCACCGAATTAAAATTCATTTGGGTCTTAC
CGCGTATACCGTACTCCGTTTGTTTGATCATTTTTGTCAGCGCTGGCGGTTGTTTTTTCATTTCATTTCT
GCTTCAAAGACGTTTTCTCGAATAATTTTTCGTTTATTCTCTTTTTTAAAATTAATTTCTAGCCGTAAAT
GTTATAAATTCACCCATTTAACGCAAATTTCATGGTAATCTCATGGAAAAATGCAGTTTCTTTGTTAAAG
AAAGCTTAAATAGCAAAAATTCCCCGACTTTCCCCAAAATCCTGCTCGATTTTCCGTTTTCTCATTGTAT
TCTCTCTTAATTAATTTTATCGATAATCAATTGAATGTTTCAGACAGAGAATGACAAGTTTGTACAAAAA
AGCAGGCTCCATGTCTAGACTTAGCCATGGCTTCCCGCCGGCGGTGGCGGCGCAGGATGATGGCACGCTG
CCCATGTCTTGTGCCCAGGAGAGCGGGATGGACCGTCACCCTGCAGCCTGTGCTTCTGCTAGGATCAATG
TGTCTAGAGGAGAAGAACTTTTCACTGGAGTTGTCCCAATTCTTGTTGAATTAGATGGTGATGTTAATGG
GCACAAATTTTCTGTCAGTGGAGAGGGTGAAGGTGATGCAACATACGGAAAACTTACCCTTAAATTTATT
TGCACTACTGGAAAACTACCTGTTCCATGGGTAAGTTTAAACATATATATACTAACTAACCCTGATTATT
TAAATTTTCAGCCAACACTTGTCACTACTTTCTGTTATGGTGTTCAATGCTTCTCGAGATACCCAGATCA
TATGAAACGGCATGACTTTTTCAAGAGTGCCATGCCCGAAGGTTATGTACAGGAAAGAACTATATTTTTC
AAAGATGACGGGAACTACAAGACACGTAAGTTTAAACAGTTCGGTACTAACTAACCATACATATTTAAAT
TTTCAGGTGCTGAAGTCAAGTTTGAAGGTGATACCCTTGTTAATAGAATCGAGTTAAAAGGTATTGATTT
TAAAGAAGATGGAAACATTCTTGGACACAAATTGGAATACAACTATAACTCACACAATGTATACATCATG
GCAGACAAACAAAAGAATGGAATCAAAGTTGTAAGTTTAAACATGATTTTACTAACTAACTAATCTGATT
TAAATTTTCAGAACTTCAAAATTAGACACAACATTGAAGATGGAAGCGTTCAACTAGCAGACCATTATCA
ACAAAATACTCCAATTGGCGATGGCCCTGTCCTTTTACCAGACAACCATTACCTGTCCACACAATCTGCC
CTTTCGAAAGATCCCAACGAAAAGAGAGACCACATGGTCCTTCTTGAGTTTGTAACAGCTGCTGGGATTA
CACATGGCATGGATGAACTATACAAATGCCCGGGGGATCGGTGGAGCTCCACCGGTGGCGGCCGCTCCAG
AACTAGTCCACCAAAGCCATCTGCCAAGGGAGCCAAGAAGGCCGCCAAGACCGTCGTTGCCAAGCCAAAG
GACGGAAAGAAGAGACGTCATGCCCGCAAGGAATCGTACTCCGTCTACATCTACCGTGTTCTCAAGCAAG
TTCACCCAGACACCGGAGTCTCCTCCAAGGCCATGTCTATCATGAACTCCTTCGTCAACGATGTATTCGA
ACGCATCGCTTCGGAAGCTTCCCGTCTTGCTCATTACAACAAACGCTCAACGATCTCATCCCGCGAAATT
CAAACCGCTGTCCGTTTGATTCTCCCAGGAGAACTTGCCAAGCACGCCGTGTCTGAGGGAACCAAGGCCG
TCACCAAGTACACTTCCAGCAAGTAAACCCAGCTTTCTTGTACAAAGTGGTCATCTGGCAGAAAGACAAC
GACGTGTTGCTATCTGTGTATGTGTCAATACTCTGTTTACATTTTTCAACTTGTCCTGTCGGTCCAGTGT
GGTCCCATTTCCCGATATCTGTGATTCAAGATATACTTCCATGTACTGTTCGTTGTAGAACATATTCCTA
TTGTGTCCCATACTTCTTTTTAATACCCGAGTCAATCATTCAAGGTTTTATTCAACTTCTTTATTTTCTT
TTTTTTTCTCATTCTTTTTCAATTGTTGGGAACAATCAAAAAGTATTACAAATGTTATTACCATTTAGAG
TGTGTAGTTCAGATGTCTGAATATTGTTTCACTCGATTTATTTATTGTAATGCAATATTTACTGGTTTGA
AACCGTGCAATATGTTGTTCTCTATTTATTCTCGTTCTCATGTCAGAACTCTTCCTCTCTCCCAAATACT
TTACCAAATAACGGCTCATATATCCACCAGTGACAGAAAAGTAAGCGTTTTACTGAACTGTTCCCGATTG
TATTTATACCAATATGATTATGTTAATTATAACAATTATAATATTGTATCAAAAAAATGTTTTAATTTTA
CATTCCATTTATACTCCAGCCTCCTTCCCCTGTTTACTAGCCTAGTTATCCCCCAAAGAAATTGTATTAC
AACAATGTGTAGTCCCAGTGTTTTTTTATATCATTGTGCAATTATTTATTCAGATTGTATTATATATTAA
TGAACCAGATAAATATTTTTTCAAAATATAAAACTTGGCTTTTACAACTTTATTATACATAGTTGATAAT
TCACTGGCCGTCGTTTTACACTCGAGACGTACGGTGCGCGCGATGCATTCGAAGATCTGCCCACTAGTGA
GTCGTATTATAAGTGCAAGTAAGATCAGTGTTTGTTTCGATATCAGTCTGTTTCGTAACGGTCTTCTGTA
TAACTACAAAAAAGAATAAAAAACCGTATCACAACTGAGAAAAAAGACAAAACTTATTGAACAGTGTTCC
TTTCAAAAAATTATTTTGTAAAAAATCGAGTTTTTCTCCAAAATAACGCACGCAATCAAAAACAAGAAAA
CTAACGTGTTCTCCTGGGCGTGGAACTCCTTATCAAGATTACCATTATTGTCTGTCAGAATTGATATTTC
AATTATTTCATATCTAGACAAACCCGGGTGTCTTGCATTTATTAGTACTGTGAGTTTACATACAAACGAG
GCTTACTCAGATAACATAGAGTCACCTCTAATTAGCAAAAACCCATTTCTAATTAGCTATTTCGACCAGT
TCTAAAGTCACCGTAATTAGAAATGGTTTTTGTAGCTTTTCTAATTAGAAATGACCCCGAGATAAGTGAA
ATATGGCATTTTCTGGGTTTTCTAGTAAGAAATGATCCCGCACGTAGTGATTCCGCGTTACAAGCCAAAT
TCAAATTAAAAAAGTATATTACACAATTCAAGTTACATTATTTTCAGGAAACAATGGCGAAGAGCAAAGC
AGAGATTCAAAAGGAGGAAAGAGACAACAGATATGAACGAAGACTTCTTGAAAAGAGAAAGAGACATGAG
GTGAGTAACCATGATAATAAATAATCAAGTAAGGGCTATAGATTTATAAATTCTGGAGTTAACAGTTTCG
AAAAAAAGTAGTTTTCATATGTGCGAAGGAATATCAAAAATAGGGGAATAGCCTAAACGAGTGAGAAAAT
TAAATGTTTGTTATTTTTTCAAAAATGTCTGCAGGGCCGTTATCCTTTCAAATGCACTCTATCAAACATA
GATCATATCCATCATATCTTATCCAGAATTTATATCATATCCAAGATTGAGAGCGTTTCAAGGAAAATCT
CAAACAACCATACAATTTTGTAGATCGACAACAAGGCCTCCACTTCTTCATCGATGGCCTCTGCAGCACC
TGCACCACCAAGTTTGTATTTTTCATATTAATATAAAGTGAGCCACGCATAGTCGTTTTTAGGATTTTTG
CCAGATCGATGTCGCGCAAACAGACTGTTTTTTTTTCTTTGAAAGCCGTGCGTGACATGGGCCACGGATT
GTAACGCCGCGCTGGATGGATAAAAATTTATTCAGTTTTTTAGCCTTTACAAAATATGGTTCGACTACTT
TCTTTATTTTTACATTTTTATAGGTGCTCATTGAGCTGAGATATTTTGGGTATAATCGGAAAATCGCTGA
TTTTGGTCATTTTTCTGCACTAAAGATTACACAAAAAGTTCAGTATTTAGATTCATTGTTGAAAATTGGG
GATGATCTACAGATACATATCGCCGTGTTCAAAAACACACGTGCTGTGACGTCGTGACTGGGGAAAACCC
TGGCGTTACCCAACTTAATCGCCTTGCAGCACATCCCCCTTTCGCCAGCTGGCGTAATAGCGAAGAGGCC
CGCACCGATCGCCCTTCCCAACAGTTGCGCAGCCTGAATGGCGAATGGCGCCTGATGCGGTATTTTCTCC
TTACGCATCTGTGCGGTATTTCACACCGCATATGGTGCACTCTCAGTGCAATCTGCTCTGATGCCGCATA
GTTAAGCCAGCCCCGACACCCGCCAACACCCGCTGACGCGCCCTGACGGGCTTGTCTGCTCCCGGCATCC
GCTTACAGACAAGCTGTGACCGTCTCCGGGAGCTGCATGTGTCAGAGGTTTTCACCGTCATCACCGAAAC
GCGCGAGACGAAAGGGCCTCGTGATACGCCTATTTTTATAGGTTAATGTCATGATAATAATGGTTTCTTA
GACGTCAGGTGGCACTTTTCGGGGAAATGTGCGCGGAACCCCTATTTGTTTATTTTTCTAAATACATTCA
AATATGTATCCGCTCATGAGACAATAACCCTGATAAATGCTTCAATAATATTGAAAAAGGAAGAGTATGA
GTATTCAACATTTCCGTGTCGCCCTTATTCCCTTTTTTGCGGCATTTTGCCTTCCTGTTTTTGCTCACCC
AGAAACGCTGGTGAAAGTAAAAGATGCTGAAGATCAGTTGGGTGCACGAGTGGGTTACATCGAACTGGAT
CTCAACAGCGGTAAGATCCTTGAGAGTTTTCGCCCCGAAGAACGTTTTCCAATGATGAGCACTTTTAAAG
TTCTGCTATGTGGCGCGGTATTATCCCGTATTGACGCCGGGCAAGAGCAACTCGGTCGCCGCATACACTA
TTCTCAGAATGACTTGGTTGAGTACTCACCAGTCACAGAAAAGCATCTTACGGATGGCATGACAGTAAGA
GAATTATGCAGTGCTGCCATAACCATGAGTGATAACACTGCGGCCAACTTACTTCTGACAACGATCGGAG
GACCGAAGGAGCTAACCGCTTTTTTGCACAACATGGGGGATCATGTAACTCGCCTTGATCGTTGGGAACC
GGAGCTGAATGAAGCCATACCAAACGACGAGCGTGACACCACGAT
Features (pLannotate 1.2.2; 19 found; start..end, strand, type, name):
    493..1081    +  rep_origin     ori: high-copy-number ColE1/pMB1/pBR322/pUC origin of replication
   1846..1862    -  CDS            M13 gene XI (fragment): pXI; XI; phage assembly
   2340..2555    -  CDS            GSLG1_CAEEL (fragment): Experimental evidence at protein level: Swiss-Prot protein existence level 1. From Caenorhabditis elegans.
   3429..3446    -  misc_feature   P element 5' end (fragment): No description available
   3557..4399    +  CDS            unc-119: UN119_CAEEL - Experimental evidence at protein level: Swiss-Prot protein existence level 1. Myristoyl-binding protein that acts as a cargo adapter: specifically binds the myristoyl moiety of a subset of N-terminally myristoylated proteins and is required for their localization. Plays a key role in ciliary membrane localization of proteins. Required for the establishment or function of the nervous system. From Caenorhabditis elegans.
   4794..4814    +  protein_bind   attB4: mutant version of attB; core recombination site for the Gateway® BP reaction BP Clonase™
   5304..5328    +  protein_bind   attB1: mutant version of attB; recombination site for the Gateway® BP reaction BP Clonase™
   5340..5463    +  CDS            d1EGFP (fragment): EGFP destabilized by fusion to a mutated version of residues 422-461 of mouse ornithine decarboxylase, giving an in vivo half-life of ~1 hour mammalian codon-optimized
   5463..6323    +  CDS            sg25: sg25 is a basic (constitutively fluorescent) green fluorescent protein published in 1997, derived from Aequorea victoria.
   6353..6377    +  misc_feature   MCS (fragment): pBluescript multiple cloning site
   6378..6743    +  CDS            his-11: H2B1_CAEEL - Experimental evidence at protein level: Swiss-Prot protein existence level 1. Core component of nucleosome. Nucleosomes wrap and compact DNA into chromatin, limiting DNA accessibility to the cellular machineries which require DNA as a template. Histones thereby play a central role in transcription regulation, DNA repair, DNA replication and chromosomal stability. DNA accessibility is regulated via a complex set of post-translational modifications of histones, also called histone code, and nucleosome remodeling. From Caenorhabditis elegans.
   6747..6771    -  protein_bind   attB2: mutant version of attB; recombination site for the Gateway® BP reaction BP Clonase™
   7535..7555    -  protein_bind   attB3: mutant version of attB; core recombination site for the Gateway® BP reaction BP Clonase™
   7559..7580    +  CDS            lacZα (fragment): LacZα fragment of β-galactosidase; lacZ fragment
   9079..9215    +  CDS            lacZα (fragment): LacZα fragment of β-galactosidase; lacZ fragment
   9221..9320    -  misc_feature   bom (fragment): basis of mobility region from pBR322
   9422..9457    -  CDS            rop (fragment): Rop protein, which maintains plasmids at low copy number; rop
   9552..9656    +  promoter       AmpR promoter: bla
   9657..322     +  CDS            AmpR (across the origin): β-lactamase; bla; confers resistance to ampicillin, carbenicillin, and related antibiotics
