[The description below was written by a language model from this plasmid's Addgene catalogue record and pLannotate feature annotations shown in this document.]
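Description:
pCFJ150-ets4 is a C. elegans expression and transgenesis plasmid built on the pCFJ150 backbone, a vector used for MosSCI (Mos1-mediated single-copy insertion). It is intended for microinjection into worms. In bacteria it replicates from a high-copy ColE1/pUC-type origin and is selected with ampicillin through the bla gene and its promoter. The backbone also carries an unc-119 coding region. In MosSCI vectors this serves as the worm selection marker, rescuing the movement defect of unc-119 mutant hosts so that transgenic animals can be recognised. Several short annotated fragments (lacZα, rop, bom, M13 gene XI, a P element end) look like backbone remnants or incidental matches rather than functional parts. The genomic homology arms expected in a MosSCI vector are not annotated as such.

The payload sits in a multisite Gateway arrangement, which divides it into three slots. According to the catalogue entry, the attB4–attB1 slot holds the mex-5 promoter, although this is not annotated in the feature table. The attB1–attB2 slot encodes the reporter: a segment matching the destabilising ornithine decarboxylase PEST region at the 5' end, then a GFP variant, then C. elegans histone H2B (his-11). This annotated order differs slightly from the order implied by the construct name. The attB2–attB3 slot corresponds to the ets-4 3'UTR, also unannotated. The H2B fusion concentrates fluorescence on chromatin and the PEST sequence shortens reporter half-life. Because the same promoter drives transcription regardless of the 3'UTR, the expression pattern reflects post-transcriptional regulation conferred by the ets-4 3'UTR. The plasmid belongs to a set of 3'UTR reporters used to generate single-copy transgenic strains and analyse their expression patterns.
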