Addgene plasmid #80355: pCFJ150-ets4
Purpose: Pmex-5:GFP::H2B::PEST::ets-4 3'UTR reporter construct used for microinjection
Depositing lab: Sean Ryder. Depositing organization: University of Massachusetts, Worcester. Publication: Efficient generation of transgenic reporter strains and analysis of expression patterns in Caenorhabditis elegans using Library MosSCI. Kaymak E, Farley BM, Hay SA, Li C, Ho S, Hartman DJ, Ryder SP. Dev Dyn. 2016 Jun 13. doi: 10.1002/dvdy.24426. PubMed 27294288.
Backbone
  Vector backbone: pCFJ150
  Vector type: Worm Expression
Growth in bacteria
  Bacterial resistance: Ampicillin, 100 μg/mL
  Growth temperature: 37°C
  Growth strain: DH5alpha
  Copy number: Unknown
Gene/Insert
  Gene/Insert name: Pmex-5:GFP::H2B::PEST::ets-4 3'UTR
  Species: C. elegans (nematode)
Terms and licenses: Academic/Nonprofit Terms; Industry Terms: Not Available to Industry
How to cite: pCFJ150-ets4 was a gift from Sean Ryder (Addgene plasmid # 80355 ; http://n2t.net/addgene:80355 ; RRID:Addgene_80355)
