>Addgene plasmid #80355 | pCFJ150-ets4 | addgene partial sequence | sequence record 159559 | GFP-F 5'-GGTCCTTCTTGAGTTTGTAAC-3'
ATGCCCGGGGGATCGGTGGAGCTCCACCGGTGGCGGCCGCTCCAGAACTAGTCCACCAAAGCCATCTGCC
AAGGGAGCCAAGAAGGCCGCCAAGACCGTCGTTGCCAAGCCAAAGGACGGAAAGAAGAGACGTCATGCCC
GCAAGGAATCGTACTCCGTCTACATCTACCGTGTTCTCAAGCAAGTTCACCCAGACACCGGAGTCTCCTC
CAAGGCCATGTCTATCATGAACTCCTTCGTCAACGATGTATTCGAACGCATCGCTTCGGAAGCTTCCCGT
CTTGCTCATTACAACAAACGCTCAACGATCTCATCCCGCGAAATTCAAACCGCTGTCCGTTTGATTCTCC
CAGGAGAACTTGCCAAGCACGCCGTGTCTGAGGGAACCAAGGCCGTCACCAAGTACACTTCCAGCAAGTA
AACCCAGCTTTCTTGTACAAAGTGGTCATCTGGCAGAAAGACAACGACGTGTTGCTATCTGTGTATGTGT
CAATACTCTGTTTACATTTTTCAACTTGTCCTGTCGGTCCAGTGTGGTCCCATTTCCCGATATCTGTGAT
TCAAGATATACTTCCATGTACTGTTCGTTGTAGAACATATTCCTATTGTGTCCCATACTTCTTTTTAATA
CCCGAGTCAATCATTCAAGGTTTTATTCAACTTCTTTATTTTCTTTTTTTTTCTCATTCT
