>Addgene plasmid #80355 | pCFJ150-ets4 | addgene partial sequence | sequence record 159560 | GFP-R 5'-CCATCTAATTCAACAAGAATTGGGACAAC-3'
GACACATTGATCCTAGCAGAAGCACAGGCTGCAGGGTGACGGTCCATCCCGCTCTCCTGGGCACAAGACA
TGGGCAGCGTGCCATCATCCTGCGCCGCCACCGCCGGCGGGAAGCCATGGCTAAGTCTAGACATGGAGCC
TGCTTTTTTGTACAAACTTGTCATTCTCTGTCTGAAACATTCAATTGATTATCGATAAAATTAATTAAGA
GAGAATACAATGAGAAAACGGAAAATCGAGCAGGATTTTGGGGAAAGTCGGGGAATTTTTGCTATTTAAG
CTTTCTTTAACAAAGAAACTGCATTTTTCCATGAGATTACCATGAAATTTGCGTTAAATGGGTGAATTTA
TAACATTTACGGCTAGAAATTAATTTTAAAAAAGAGAATAAACGAAAAATTATTCGAGAAAACGTCTTTG
AAGCAGAAATGAAATGAAAAAACAACCGCCAGCGCTGACAAAAATGATCAAACAAACGGAGTACGGTATA
CGCGGTAAGACCCAAATGAATTTTAATTCGGTGCGCCTTTAAAAAATGTATTTTTTTAATTTCTTTATCC
GTGGGCCCAAATGTATTTTTTTCTTGTGGTTTGATGTAAAAATTGGGTTATATTATTTGTTTTATGGTTT
AATTT
